# Supplementary material for: A combinatorial mutational map of active non-native protein kinases by deep learning guided sequence design
Source: bioRxiv preprint, doi:10.1101/2025.08.03.668353, version 1 (2025-08-03)
Supplement: DNA sequences [file 668353_file03.zip › dna_sequences/pJL1-HiBiT-EphB1.gb]

LOCUS       x_pJL1_hibit_EPH        2718 bp    DNA        circular     22-OCT-2024
DEFINITION  synthetic circular DNA
ACCESSION   .
VERSION     .
KEYWORDS    .
SOURCE      synthetic DNA construct
  ORGANISM  synthetic DNA construct
REFERENCE   1  (bases 1 to 2486)
  AUTHORS   .
  TITLE     Direct Submission
  JOURNAL   Exported Aug 31, 2020 from SnapGene Viewer 4.2.11
            http://www.snapgene.com
COMMENT     
COMMENT     ApEinfo:methylated:1
FEATURES             Location/Qualifiers
     rep_origin      17..605
                     /locus_tag="colE1"
                     /label="colE1"
                     /ApEinfo_label="colE1"
                     /ApEinfo_fwdcolor="#999999"
                     /ApEinfo_revcolor="#999999"
                     /ApEinfo_graphicformat="arrow_data {{0 1 2 0 0 -1} {} 0}
                     width 5 offset 0"
     misc_feature    164..164
                     /locus_tag="T to C reduces copy number"
                     /label="T to C reduces copy number"
                     /ApEinfo_label="T to C reduces copy number"
                     /ApEinfo_fwdcolor="#7eff74"
                     /ApEinfo_revcolor="#7eff74"
                     /ApEinfo_graphicformat="arrow_data {{0 1 2 0 0 -1} {} 0}
                     width 5 offset 0"
     primer_bind     387..408
                     /locus_tag="pJL1_LET_F"
                     /label="pJL1_LET_F"
                     /ApEinfo_label="pJL1_LET_F"
                     /ApEinfo_fwdcolor="#14c0bd"
                     /ApEinfo_revcolor="#4ec02b"
                     /ApEinfo_graphicformat="arrow_data {{0 1 2 0 0 -1} {} 0}
                     width 5 offset 0"
     promoter        633..651
                     /note="Geneious type: Promoter"
                     /note="/vntifkey=30"
                     /locus_tag="T7\prom"
                     /label="T7\prom"
                     /ApEinfo_label="T7\prom"
                     /ApEinfo_fwdcolor="#346ee0"
                     /ApEinfo_revcolor="#346ee0"
                     /ApEinfo_graphicformat="arrow_data {{0 1 2 0 0 -1} {} 0}
                     width 5 offset 0"
     primer_bind     complement(673..712)
                     /locus_tag="pJL1_R"
                     /label="pJL1_R"
                     /ApEinfo_label="pJL1_R"
                     /ApEinfo_fwdcolor="#14c0bd"
                     /ApEinfo_revcolor="#4ec02b"
                     /ApEinfo_graphicformat="arrow_data {{0 1 2 0 0 -1} {} 0}
                     width 5 offset 0"
     misc_feature    761..781
                     /locus_tag="TEV site"
                     /label="TEV site"
                     /ApEinfo_label="TEV site"
                     /ApEinfo_fwdcolor="#47acff"
                     /ApEinfo_revcolor="green"
                     /ApEinfo_graphicformat="arrow_data {{0 0.5 0 1 2 0 0 -1 0
                     -0.5} {0 .5 .1 .5 .1 -.5 0 -.5} 0} width 5 offset 0"
     RBS             683..705
                     /note="efficient ribosome binding site from bacteriophage
                     T7 gene 10 (Olins and Rangwala, 1989)"
                     /locus_tag="efficient ribosome binding site from
                     bacteriophage T7 gene 10 (Olins and Rangwala, 1989)"
                     /label="efficient ribosome binding site from bacteriophage
                     T7 gene 10 (Olins and Rangwala, 1989)"
                     /ApEinfo_label="efficient ribosome binding site from
                     bacteriophage T7 gene 10 (Olins and Rangwala, 1989)"
                     /ApEinfo_fwdcolor="cyan"
                     /ApEinfo_revcolor="cyan"
                     /ApEinfo_graphicformat="arrow_data {{0 1 2 0 0 -1} {} 0}
                     width 5 offset 0"
     CDS             788..1675
                     /locus_tag="WT ephb1"
                     /label="WT ephb1"
                     /ApEinfo_label="WT ephb1"
                     /ApEinfo_fwdcolor="#e9d024"
                     /ApEinfo_revcolor="#e9d024"
                     /ApEinfo_graphicformat="arrow_data {{0 0.5 0 1 2 0 0 -1 0
                     -0.5} {0 .5 .1 .5 .1 -.5 0 -.5} 0} width 5 offset 0"
     primer_bind     1676..1690
                     /locus_tag="pJL1_F"
                     /label="pJL1_F"
                     /ApEinfo_label="pJL1_F"
                     /ApEinfo_fwdcolor="#14c0bd"
                     /ApEinfo_revcolor="#4ec02b"
                     /ApEinfo_graphicformat="arrow_data {{0 1 2 0 0 -1} {} 0}
                     width 5 offset 0"
     terminator      1741..1788
                     /note="transcription terminator for bacteriophage T7 RNA
                     polymerase"
                     /locus_tag="T7 terminator"
                     /label="T7 terminator"
                     /ApEinfo_label="T7 terminator"
                     /ApEinfo_fwdcolor="#9d1b1c"
                     /ApEinfo_revcolor="#9d1b1c"
                     /ApEinfo_graphicformat="arrow_data {{0 1 2 0 0 -1} {} 0}
                     width 5 offset 0"
     CDS             complement(1806..2613)
                     /codon_start=1
                     /note="Geneious type: Marker"
                     /note="/vntifkey=21"
                     /translation=MSHIQRETSCSKPRLNSNMDADLYGYKWARDNVGQSGATIYRLYG
                     KPDAPELFLKHGKGSVANDVTDEMVRLNWLTEFMPLPTIKHFIRTPDDAWLLTTAIPG
                     KTAFQVLEEYPDSGENIVDALAVFLRRLHSIPVCNCPFNSDRVFRLAQAQSRMNNGLV
                     DASDFDDERNGWPVEQVWKEMHKLLPFSPDSVVTHGDFSLDNLIFDEGKLIGCIDVGR
                     VGIADRYQDLAILWNCLGEFSPSLQKRLFQKYGIDNPDMNKLQFHLMLDEFF
                     /locus_tag="kan2\marker"
                     /label="kan2\marker"
                     /ApEinfo_label="kan2\marker"
                     /ApEinfo_fwdcolor="#e9d024"
                     /ApEinfo_revcolor="#e9d024"
                     /ApEinfo_graphicformat="arrow_data {{0 1 2 0 0 -1} {} 0}
                     width 5 offset 0"
     primer_bind     complement(2010..2035)
                     /locus_tag="pJL1_LET_R"
                     /label="pJL1_LET_R"
                     /ApEinfo_label="pJL1_LET_R"
                     /ApEinfo_fwdcolor="#14c0bd"
                     /ApEinfo_revcolor="#4ec02b"
                     /ApEinfo_graphicformat="arrow_data {{0 1 2 0 0 -1} {} 0}
                     width 5 offset 0"
     misc_feature    940..1439
                     /locus_tag="redesign"
                     /label="redesign"
                     /ApEinfo_label="redesign"
                     /ApEinfo_fwdcolor="cyan"
                     /ApEinfo_revcolor="green"
                     /ApEinfo_graphicformat="arrow_data {{0 0.5 0 1 2 0 0 -1 0
                     -0.5} {0 .5 .1 .5 .1 -.5 0 -.5} 0} width 5 offset 0"
     misc_feature    940..964
                     /locus_tag="redesign_constant_F"
                     /label="redesign_constant_F"
                     /ApEinfo_label="redesign_constant_F"
                     /ApEinfo_fwdcolor="#9672ff"
                     /ApEinfo_revcolor="green"
                     /ApEinfo_graphicformat="arrow_data {{0 0.5 0 1 2 0 0 -1 0
                     -0.5} {0 .5 .1 .5 .1 -.5 0 -.5} 0} width 5 offset 0"
     misc_feature    1415..1439
                     /locus_tag="redesign_const_R"
                     /label="redesign_const_R"
                     /ApEinfo_label="redesign_const_R"
                     /ApEinfo_fwdcolor="#9755ff"
                     /ApEinfo_revcolor="green"
                     /ApEinfo_graphicformat="arrow_data {{0 0.5 0 1 2 0 0 -1 0
                     -0.5} {0 .5 .1 .5 .1 -.5 0 -.5} 0} width 5 offset 0"
     misc_feature    1208..1216
                     /locus_tag="HRD"
                     /label="HRD"
                     /ApEinfo_label="HRD"
                     /ApEinfo_fwdcolor="#ff9282"
                     /ApEinfo_revcolor="green"
                     /ApEinfo_graphicformat="arrow_data {{0 0.5 0 1 2 0 0 -1 0
                     -0.5} {0 .5 .1 .5 .1 -.5 0 -.5} 0} width 5 offset 0"
ORIGIN
        1 agatcaaagg atcttcttga gatccttttt ttctgcgcgt aatctgctgc ttgcaaacaa
       61 aaaaaccacc gctaccagcg gtggtttgtt tgccggatca agagctacca actctttttc
      121 cgaaggtaac tggcttcagc agagcgcaga taccaaatac tgttcttcta gtgtagccgt
      181 agttaggcca ccacttcaag aactctgtag caccgcctac atacctcgct ctgctaatcc
      241 tgttaccagt ggctgctgcc agtggcgata agtcgtgtct taccgggttg gactcaagac
      301 gatagttacc ggataaggcg cagcggtcgg gctgaacggg gggttcgtgc acacagccca
      361 gcttggagcg aacgacctac accgaactga gatacctaca gcgtgagcta tgagaaagcg
      421 ccacgcttcc cgaagggaga aaggcggaca ggtatccggt aagcggcagg gtcggaacag
      481 gagagcgcac gagggagctt ccagggggaa acgcctggta tctttatagt cctgtcgggt
      541 ttcgccacct ctgacttgag cgtcgatttt tgtgatgctc gtcagggggg cggagcctat
      601 ggaaaaacgc cagcaacgcg atcccgcgaa attaatacga ctcactatag ggagaccaca
      661 acggtttccc tctagaaata attttgttta actttaagaa ggagatatac atATGGTTTC
      721 TGGTTGGCGC CTTTTTAAAA AGATTTCAGG TTCTTCAGGT GAAAATCTGT ATTTTCAGTC
      781 AAACGCTGAT CCTAACGAGG CCGTCCGCGA ATTTGCGAAG GAGATAGATG TATCCTTCGT
      841 CAAGATTGAG GAAGTTATCG GGGCGGGTGA GTTTGGGGAG GTCTACAAAG GCCGTTTAAA
      901 GCTGCCCGGA AAACGTGAAA TTTACGTGGC TATTAAAACT TTAAAAGCCG GATATTCCGA
      961 GAAACAGCGA CGCGACTTTT TATCCGAGGC TTCTATCATG GGACAATTCG ATCATCCGAA
     1021 TATTATACGA CTCGAAGGTG TGGTAACAAA ATCACGTCCA GTTATGATTA TCACCGAATT
     1081 TATGGAGAAC GGTGCCTTAG ACAGTTTTCT GAGACAGAAT GATGGTCAGT TCACTGTTAT
     1141 TCAACTCGTC GGAATGCTGC GTGGTATTGC AGCCGGTATG AAATATCTGG CCGAAATGAA
     1201 CTACGTCCAT CGTGACCTGG CAGCAAGAAA CATTTTAGTT AATAGCAACC TTGTGTGCAA
     1261 GGTATCAGAC TTCGGACTGT CGCGTTATTT ACAGGACGAT ACCTCTGATC CGACATACAC
     1321 GTCATCTTTA GGAGGCAAGA TCCCGGTGCG ATGGACCGCT CCAGAAGCGA TTGCGTACCG
     1381 CAAGTTCACC TCAGCGTCCG ACGTGTGGAG TTACGGCATC GTGATGTGGG AGGTGATGTC
     1441 ATTTGGGGAG CGACCATATT GGGACATGTC AAATCAGGAT GTAATTAACG CGATAGAGCA
     1501 GGATTATCGT CTTCCCCCAC CAATGGATTG CCCCGCGGCG TTGCATCAAT TGATGCTGGA
     1561 TTGTTGGCAA AAAGACCGTA ATTCGCGTCC GCGCTTCGCA GAAATAGTGA ATACACTGGA
     1621 TAAAATGATT CGTAATCCAG CCAGTCTTAA AACGGTAGCA ACGATAACCG CTTAAgtcga
     1681 ccggctgcta acaaagcccg aaaggaagct gagttggctg ctgccaccgc tgagcaataa
     1741 ctagcataac cccttggggc ctctaaacgg gtcttgaggg gttttttgct gaaagccaat
     1801 tctgattaga aaaactcatc gagcatcaaa tgaaactgca atttattcat atcaggatta
     1861 tcaataccat aaaagccgtt tctgtaatga aggagaaaac tcaccgaggc agttccatag
     1921 gatggcaaga tcctggtatc ggtctgcgat tccgactcgt ccaacatcaa tacaacctat
     1981 taatttcccc tcgtcaaaaa taaggttatc aagtgagaaa tcaccatgag tgacgactga
     2041 atccggtgag aatggcaaaa gcttatgcat ttctttccag acttgttcaa caggccagcc
     2101 attacgctcg tcatcaaaat cactcgcatc aaccaaaccg ttattcattc gtgattgcgc
     2161 ctgagcgaga cgaaatacgc gatcgctgtt aaaaggacaa ttacaaacag gaatcgaatg
     2221 caaccggcgc aggaacactg ccagcgcatc aacaatattt tcacctgaat caggatattc
     2281 ttctaatacc tggaatgctg ttttcccggg gatcgcagtg gtgagtaacc atgcatcatc
     2341 aggagtacgg ataaaatgct tgatggtcgg aagaggcata aattccgtca gccagtttag
     2401 tctgaccatc tcatctgtaa catcattggc aacgctacct ttgccatgtt tcagaaacaa
     2461 ctctggcgca tcgggcttcc catacaatcg atagattgtc gcacctgatt gcccgacatt
     2521 atcgcgagcc catttatacc catataaatc agcatccatg ttggaattta atcgcggctt
     2581 cgagcaagac gtttcccgtt gaatatggct cataacaccc cttgtattac tgtttatgta
     2641 agcagacagt tttattgttc atgatgatat atttttatct tgtgcaatgt aacatcagag
     2701 attttgagac acaacgtg    
//
