# Supplementary material for: A combinatorial mutational map of active non-native protein kinases by deep learning guided sequence design
Source: bioRxiv preprint, doi:10.1101/2025.08.03.668353, version 1 (2025-08-03)
Supplement: DNA sequences [file 668353_file03.zip › dna_sequences/pET-EphB1.gb]

LOCUS       2_Ephb1catalytic        6191 bp    DNA        linear       08-JUL-2025
DEFINITION                               Ephb1catalyticdomain in pET-29b(+)
FEATURES                                 Location/Qualifiers
COMMENT                                  Resistance markers: Kanamycin
COMMENT                                  This file was created using tools
            provided by Twist Bioscience
COMMENT     ApEinfo:methylated:1
FEATURES             Location/Qualifiers
     misc_feature    360..1316
                     /locus_tag="ephb1"
                     /label="ephb1"
                     /ApEinfo_label="ephb1"
                     /ApEinfo_fwdcolor="cyan"
                     /ApEinfo_revcolor="green"
                     /ApEinfo_graphicformat="arrow_data {{0 0.5 0 1 2 0 0 -1 0
                     -0.5} {0 .5 .1 .5 .1 -.5 0 -.5} 0} width 5 offset 0"
     primer_bind     272..291
                     /PCR_conditions="primer
                     sequence:gtgaattg<TAATACGACTCACTATAGGG"
                     /locus_tag="T7"
                     /label="T7"
                     /ApEinfo_label="T7"
                     /ApEinfo_fwdcolor="cyan"
                     /ApEinfo_revcolor="green"
                     /ApEinfo_graphicformat="arrow_data {{0 0.5 0 1 2 0 0 -1 0
                     -0.5} {0 .5 .1 .5 .1 -.5 0 -.5} 0} width 5 offset 0"
     rep_origin      2899..3563
                     /locus_tag="ColE1 origin 3/28/23"
                     /label="ColE1 origin 3/28/23"
                     /ApEinfo_label="ColE1 origin 3/28/23"
                     /ApEinfo_fwdcolor="gray50"
                     /ApEinfo_revcolor="gray50"
                     /ApEinfo_graphicformat="arrow_data {{0 0.5 0 1 2 0 0 -1 0
                     -0.5} {0 .5 .1 .5 .1 -.5 0 -.5} 0} width 5 offset 0"
     rep_origin      1491..1946
                     /locus_tag="M13 origin 3/28/23"
                     /label="M13 origin 3/28/23"
                     /ApEinfo_label="M13 origin 3/28/23"
                     /ApEinfo_fwdcolor="gray50"
                     /ApEinfo_revcolor="gray50"
                     /ApEinfo_graphicformat="arrow_data {{0 0.5 0 1 2 0 0 -1 0
                     -0.5} {0 .5 .1 .5 .1 -.5 0 -.5} 0} width 5 offset 0"
     misc_binding    291..313
                     /locus_tag="Lac operator 4/14/23"
                     /label="Lac operator 4/14/23"
                     /ApEinfo_label="Lac operator 4/14/23"
                     /ApEinfo_fwdcolor="#6495ed"
                     /ApEinfo_revcolor="#6495ed"
                     /ApEinfo_graphicformat="arrow_data {{0 0.5 0 1 2 0 0 -1 0
                     -0.5} {0 .5 .1 .5 .1 -.5 0 -.5} 0} width 5 offset 0"
     promoter        complement(6073..6150)
                     /locus_tag="lacI promoter"
                     /label="lacI promoter"
                     /ApEinfo_label="lacI promoter"
                     /ApEinfo_fwdcolor="#346ee0"
                     /ApEinfo_revcolor="#346ee0"
                     /ApEinfo_graphicformat="arrow_data {{0 0.5 0 1 2 0 0 -1 0
                     -0.5} {0 .5 .1 .5 .1 -.5 0 -.5} 0} width 5 offset 0"
     promoter        272..290
                     /locus_tag="T7 promoter 4/14/23"
                     /label="T7 promoter 4/14/23"
                     /ApEinfo_label="T7 promoter 4/14/23"
                     /ApEinfo_fwdcolor="#346ee0"
                     /ApEinfo_revcolor="#346ee0"
                     /ApEinfo_graphicformat="arrow_data {{0 0.5 0 1 2 0 0 -1 0
                     -0.5} {0 .5 .1 .5 .1 -.5 0 -.5} 0} width 5 offset 0"
     regulatory      1407..1454
                     /regulatory_class="terminator"
                     /locus_tag="T7 terminator 4/14/23"
                     /label="T7 terminator 4/14/23"
                     /ApEinfo_label="T7 terminator 4/14/23"
                     /ApEinfo_fwdcolor="#b00f3d"
                     /ApEinfo_revcolor="#b00f3d"
                     /ApEinfo_graphicformat="arrow_data {{0 0.5 0 1 2 0 0 -1 0
                     -0.5} {0 .5 .1 .5 .1 -.5 0 -.5} 0} width 5 offset 0"
     misc_feature    3749..3888
                     /locus_tag="bom 4/14/23"
                     /label="bom 4/14/23"
                     /ApEinfo_label="bom 4/14/23"
                     /ApEinfo_fwdcolor="#41FF00"
                     /ApEinfo_revcolor="#41FF00"
                     /ApEinfo_graphicformat="arrow_data {{0 0.5 0 1 2 0 0 -1 0
                     -0.5} {0 .5 .1 .5 .1 -.5 0 -.5} 0} width 5 offset 0"
     CDS             complement(2041..2853)
                     /locus_tag="KanR"
                     /label="KanR"
                     /ApEinfo_label="KanR"
                     /ApEinfo_fwdcolor="#41FF00"
                     /ApEinfo_revcolor="#41FF00"
                     /ApEinfo_graphicformat="arrow_data {{0 0.5 0 1 2 0 0 -1 0
                     -0.5} {0 .5 .1 .5 .1 -.5 0 -.5} 0} width 5 offset 0"
     CDS             complement(4993..6072)
                     /locus_tag="lacI"
                     /label="lacI"
                     /ApEinfo_label="lacI"
                     /ApEinfo_fwdcolor="#41FF00"
                     /ApEinfo_revcolor="#41FF00"
                     /ApEinfo_graphicformat="arrow_data {{0 0.5 0 1 2 0 0 -1 0
                     -0.5} {0 .5 .1 .5 .1 -.5 0 -.5} 0} width 5 offset 0"
     CDS             complement(3993..4214)
                     /locus_tag="rop"
                     /label="rop"
                     /ApEinfo_label="rop"
                     /ApEinfo_fwdcolor="#41FF00"
                     /ApEinfo_revcolor="#41FF00"
                     /ApEinfo_graphicformat="arrow_data {{0 0.5 0 1 2 0 0 -1 0
                     -0.5} {0 .5 .1 .5 .1 -.5 0 -.5} 0} width 5 offset 0"
     CDS             1323..1340
                     /locus_tag="6xHis"
                     /label="6xHis"
                     /ApEinfo_label="6xHis"
                     /ApEinfo_fwdcolor="#41FF00"
                     /ApEinfo_revcolor="#41FF00"
                     /ApEinfo_graphicformat="arrow_data {{0 0.5 0 1 2 0 0 -1 0
                     -0.5} {0 .5 .1 .5 .1 -.5 0 -.5} 0} width 5 offset 0"
     CDS             372..401
                     /locus_tag="10xHis"
                     /label="10xHis"
                     /ApEinfo_label="10xHis"
                     /ApEinfo_fwdcolor="#41FF00"
                     /ApEinfo_revcolor="#41FF00"
                     /ApEinfo_graphicformat="arrow_data {{0 0.5 0 1 2 0 0 -1 0
                     -0.5} {0 .5 .1 .5 .1 -.5 0 -.5} 0} width 5 offset 0"
ORIGIN
        1 AAGCAGCCCA GTAGTAGGTT GAGGCCGTTG AGCACCGCCG CCGCAAGGAA TGGTGCATGC
       61 AAGGAGATGG CGCCCAACAG TCCCCCGGCC ACGGGGCCTG CCACCATACC CACGCCGAAA
      121 CAAGCGCTCA TGAGCCCGAA GTGGCGAGCC CGATCTTCCC CATCGGTGAT GTCGGCGATA
      181 TAGGCGCCAG CAACCGCACC TGTGGCGCCG GTGATGCCGG CCACGATGCG TCCGGCGTAG
      241 AGGATCGAGA TCGATCTCGA TCCCGCGAAA TTAATACGAC TCACTATAGG GGAATTGTGA
      301 GCGGATAACA ATTCCCCTCT AGAAATAATT TTGTTTAACT TTAAGAAGGA GATATACATA
      361 TGAAATCCTC ACATCATCAT CATCATCATC ATCATCACCA TGAAAACTTG TACTTCCAGT
      421 CCAATGCCGA TCCAAACGAG GCGGTACGTG AGTTCGCCAA AGAAATTGAT GTGTCGTTCG
      481 TGAAGATTGA GGAAGTGATC GGCGCGGGCG AATTCGGTGA AGTATATAAA GGTCGCCTGA
      541 AACTTCCGGG GAAACGTGAA ATTTACGTGG CGATAAAGAC CCTGAAAGCT GGCTATAGCG
      601 AGAAACAGCG TCGTGATTTT CTTAGTGAAG CCTCCATCAT GGGTCAATTT GATCATCCCA
      661 ATATTATTCG TCTCGAGGGT GTAGTTACAA AATCCCGCCC AGTCATGATT ATAACGGAGT
      721 TTATGGAAAA CGGCGCCCTG GACAGCTTTC TGCGTCAAAA TGATGGACAA TTCACCGTCA
      781 TCCAACTGGT TGGAATGCTC CGGGGTATCG CAGCTGGAAT GAAGTATTTA GCAGAGATGA
      841 ATTACGTTCA CAGAGACCTC GCTGCAAGAA ATATTTTAGT TAATAGTAAT CTGGTCTGTA
      901 AAGTTTCAGA TTTCGGTCTT AGCCGATATC TGCAAGATGA CACGTCTGAT CCAACTTATA
      961 CCTCGTCGCT TGGAGGGAAA ATACCGGTAC GTTGGACAGC CCCAGAAGCA ATAGCCTATC
     1021 GTAAATTTAC CAGCGCCTCG GATGTGTGGA GTTATGGCAT TGTAATGTGG GAGGTGATGT
     1081 CCTTCGGTGA GCGCCCGTAT TGGGACATGT CTAACCAGGA TGTTATCAAC GCGATTGAAC
     1141 AGGACTATAG ATTACCTCCT CCTATGGACT GTCCTGCGGC CTTACATCAA CTTATGCTGG
     1201 ATTGTTGGCA GAAGGATCGT AACTCTCGTC CCCGATTCGC GGAAATAGTT AACACTCTGG
     1261 ATAAAATGAT TCGGAATCCA GCTTCACTGA AGACCGTTGC AACTATTACG GCCTGACTCG
     1321 AGCACCACCA CCACCACCAC TGAGATCCGG CTGCTAACAA AGCCCGAAAG GAAGCTGAGT
     1381 TGGCTGCTGC CACCGCTGAG CAATAACTAG CATAACCCCT TGGGGCCTCT AAACGGGTCT
     1441 TGAGGGGTTT TTTGCTGAAA GGAGGAACTA TATCCGGATT GGCGAATGGG NNNNNNNNNN
     1501 NNNNNNNNNN NNNNNNNNNN NNNNNNNNNN NNNNNNNNNN NNNNNNNNNN NNNNNNNNNN
     1561 NNNNNNNNNN NNNNNNNNNN NNNNNNNNNN NNNNNNNNNN NNNNNNNNNN NNNNCNNNNN
     1621 NNNNNNNNNN NNNNNNNNNN NNNNNNNNNN NNNNNNNNNN NNNNNNNNNN NNNNNNNNNN
     1681 NNNNNNNNNN NNNNNNNNNN NNNNNNANNN NNNNNNNNNN NNNNNNNNNN NNNNNNNNNN
     1741 NNNNNNNNNN NNNNNNCCTT TGACGTTGGA GTCCACGTTC TTTAATAGTG GACTCTTGTT
     1801 CCAAACTGGA ACAACACTCA ACCCTATCTC GGTCTATTCT TTTGATTTAT AAGGGATTTT
     1861 GCCGATTTCG GCCTATTGGT TAAAAAATGA GCTGATTTAA CAAAAATTTA ACGCGAATTT
     1921 TAACAAAATA TTAACGCTTA CAATTTAGGT GGCACTTTTC GGGGAAATGT GCGCGGAACC
     1981 CCTATTTGTT TATTTTTCTA AATACATTCA AATATGTATC CGCTCATGAA TTAATTCTTA
     2041 GAAAAACTCA TCGAGCATCA AATGAAACTG CAATTTATTC ATATCAGGAT TATCAATACC
     2101 ATATTTTTGA AAAAGCCGTT TCTGTAATGA AGGAGAAAAC TCACCGAGGC AGTTCCATAG
     2161 GATGGCAAGA TCCTGGTATC GGTCTGCGAT TCCGACTCGT CCAACATCAA TACAACCTAT
     2221 TAATTTCCCC TCGTCAAAAA TAAGGTTATC AAGTGAGAAA TCACCATGAG TGACGACTGA
     2281 ATCCGGTGAG AATGGCAAAA GTTTATGCAT TTCTTTCCAG ACTTGTTCAA CAGGCCAGCC
     2341 ATTACGCTCG TCATCAAAAT CACTCGCATC AACCAAACCG TTATTCATTC GTGATTGCGC
     2401 CTGAGCGAGA CGAAATACGC GATCGCTGTT AAAAGGACAA TTACAAACAG GAATCGAATG
     2461 CAACCGGCGC AGGAACACTG CCAGCGCATC AACAATATTT TCACCTGAAT CAGGATATTC
     2521 TTCTAATACC TGGAATGCTG TTTTCCCGGG GATCGCAGTG GTGAGTAACC ATGCATCATC
     2581 AGGAGTACGG ATAAAATGCT TGATGGTCGG AAGAGGCATA AATTCCGTCA GCCAGTTTAG
     2641 TCTGACCATC TCATCTGTAA CATCATTGGC AACGCTACCT TTGCCATGTT TCAGAAACAA
     2701 CTCTGGCGCA TCGGGCTTCC CATACAATCG ATAGATTGTC GCACCTGATT GCCCGACATT
     2761 ATCGCGAGCC CATTTATACC CATATAAATC AGCATCCATG TTGGAATTTA ATCGCGGCCT
     2821 AGAGCAAGAC GTTTCCCGTT GAATATGGCT CATAACACCC CTTGTATTAC TGTTTATGTA
     2881 AGCAGACAGT TTTATTGTTC ATGACCAAAA TCCCTTAACG TGAGTTTTCG TTCCACTGAG
     2941 CGTCAGACCC CGTAGAAAAG ATCAAAGGAT CTTCTTGAGA TCCTTTTTTT CTGCGCGTAA
     3001 TCTGCTGCTT GCAAACAAAA AAACCACCGC TACCAGCGGT GGTTTGTTTG CCGGATCAAG
     3061 AGCTACCAAC TCTTTTTCCG AAGGTAACTG GCTTCAGCAG AGCGCAGATA CCAAATACTG
     3121 TCCTTCTAGT GTAGCCGTAG TTAGGCCACC ACTTCAAGAA CTCTGTAGCA CCGCCTACAT
     3181 ACCTCGCTCT GCTAATCCTG TTACCAGTGG CTGCTGCCAG TGGCGATAAG TCGTGTCTTA
     3241 CCGGGTTGGA CTCAAGACGA TAGTTACCGG ATAAGGCGCA GCGGTCGGGC TGAACGGGGG
     3301 GTTCGTGCAC ACAGCCCAGC TTGGAGCGAA CGACCTACAC CGAACTGAGA TACCTACAGC
     3361 GTGAGCTATG AGAAAGCGCC ACGCTTCCCG AAGGGAGAAA GGCGGACAGG TATCCGGTAA
     3421 GCGGCAGGGT CGGAACAGGA GAGCGCACGA GGGAGCTTCC AGGGGGAAAC GCCTGGTATC
     3481 TTTATAGTCC TGTCGGGTTT CGCCACCTCT GACTTGAGCG TCGATTTTTG TGATGCTCGT
     3541 CAGGGGGGCG GAGCCTATGG AAAAACGCCA GCAACGCGGC CTTTTTACGG TTCCTGGCCT
     3601 TTTGCTGGCC TTTTGCTCAC ATGTTCTTTC CTGCGTTATC CCCTGATTCT GTGGATAACC
     3661 GTATTACCGC CTTTGAGTGA GCTGATACCG CTCGCCGCAG CCGAACGACC GAGCGCAGCG
     3721 AGTCAGTGAG CGAGGAAGCG GAAGAGCGCC TGATGCGGTA TTTTCTCCTT ACGCATCTGT
     3781 GCGGTATTTC ACACCGCAAT GGTGCACTCT CAGTACAATC TGCTCTGATG CCGCATAGTT
     3841 AAGCCAGTAT ACACTCCGCT ATCGCTACGT GACTGGGTCA TGGCTGCGCC CCGACACCCG
     3901 CCAACACCCG CTGACGCGCC CTGACGGGCT TGTCTGCTCC CGGCATCCGC TTACAGACAA
     3961 GCTGTGACCG TCTCCGGGAG CTGCATGTGT CAGAGGTTTT CACCGTCATC ACCGAAACGC
     4021 GCGAGGCAGC TGCGGTAAAG CTCATCAGCG TGGTCGTGAA GCGATTCACA GATGTCTGCC
     4081 TGTTCATCCG CGTCCAGCTC GTTGAGTTTC TCCAGAAGCG TTAATGTCTG GCTTCTGATA
     4141 AAGCGGGCCA TGTTAAGGGC GGTTTTTTCC TGTTTGGTCA CTGATGCCTC CGTGTAAGGG
     4201 GGATTTCTGT TCATGGGGGT AATGATACCG ATGAAACGAG AGAGGATGCT CACGATACGG
     4261 GTTACTGATG ATGAACATGC CCGGTTACTG GAACGTTGTG AGGGTAAACA ACTGGCGGTA
     4321 TGGATGCGGC GGGACCAGAG AAAAATCACT CAGGGTCAAT GCCAGCGCTT CGTTAATACA
     4381 GATGTAGGTG TTCCACAGGG TAGCCAGCAG CATCCTGCGA TGCAGATCCG GAACATAATG
     4441 GTGCAGGGCG CTGACTTCCG CGTTTCCAGA CTTTACGAAA CACGGAAACC GAAGACCATT
     4501 CATGTTGTTG CTCAGGTCGC AGACGTTTTG CAGCAGCAGT CGCTTCACGT TCGCTCGCGT
     4561 ATCGGTGATT CATTCTGCTA ACCAGTAAGG CAACCCCGCC AGCCTAGCCG GGTCCTCAAC
     4621 GACAGGAGCA CGATCATGCG CACCCGTGGG GCCGCCATGC CGGCGATAAT GGCCTGCTTC
     4681 TCGCCGAAAC GTTTGGTGGC GGGACCAGTG ACGAAGGCTT GAGCGAGGGC GTGCAAGATT
     4741 CCGAATACCG CAAGCGACAG GCCGATCATC GTCGCGCTCC AGCGAAAGCG GTCCTCGCCG
     4801 AAAATGACCC AGAGCGCTGC CGGCACCTGT CCTACGAGTT GCATGATAAA GAAGACAGTC
     4861 ATAAGTGCGG CGACGATAGT CATGCCCCGC GCCCACCGGA AGGAGCTGAC TGGGTTGAAG
     4921 GCTCTCAAGG GCATCGGTCG AGATCCCGGT GCCTAATGAG TGAGCTAACT TACATTAATT
     4981 GCGTTGCGCT CACTGCCCGC TTTCCAGTCG GGAAACCTGT CGTGCCAGCT GCATTAATGA
     5041 ATCGGCCAAC GCGCGGGGAG AGGCGGTTTG CGTATTGGGC GCCAGGGTGG TTTTTCTTTT
     5101 CACCAGTGAG ACGGGCAACA GCTGATTGCC CTTCACCGCC TGGCCCTGAG AGAGTTGCAG
     5161 CAAGCGGTCC ACGCTGGTTT GCCCCAGCAG GCGAAAATCC TGTTTGATGG TGGTTAACGG
     5221 CGGGATATAA CATGAGCTGT CTTCGGTATC GTCGTATCCC ACTACCGAGA TGTCCGCACC
     5281 AACGCGCAGC CCGGACTCGG TAATGGCGCG CATTGCGCCC AGCGCCATCT GATCGTTGGC
     5341 AACCAGCATC GCAGTGGGAA CGATGCCCTC ATTCAGCATT TGCATGGTTT GTTGAAAACC
     5401 GGACATGGCA CTCCAGTCGC CTTCCCGTTC CGCTATCGGC TGAATTTGAT TGCGAGTGAG
     5461 ATATTTATGC CAGCCAGCCA GACGCAGACG CGCCGAGACA GAACTTAATG GGCCCGCTAA
     5521 CAGCGCGATT TGCTGGTGAC CCAATGCGAC CAGATGCTCC ACGCCCAGTC GCGTACCGTC
     5581 TTCATGGGAG AAAATAATAC TGTTGATGGG TGTCTGGTCA GAGACATCAA GAAATAACGC
     5641 CGGAACATTA GTGCAGGCAG CTTCCACAGC AATGGCATCC TGGTCATCCA GCGGATAGTT
     5701 AATGATCAGC CCACTGACGC GTTGCGCGAG AAGATTGTGC ACCGCCGCTT TACAGGCTTC
     5761 GACGCCGCTT CGTTCTACCA TCGACACCAC CACGCTGGCA CCCAGTTGAT CGGCGCGAGA
     5821 TTTAATCGCC GCGACAATTT GCGACGGCGC GTGCAGGGCC AGACTGGAGG TGGCAACGCC
     5881 AATCAGCAAC GACTGTTTGC CCGCCAGTTG TTGTGCCACG CGGTTGGGAA TGTAATTCAG
     5941 CTCCGCCATC GCCGCTTCCA CTTTTTCCCG CGTTTTCGCA GAAACGTGGC TGGCCTGGTT
     6001 CACCACGCGG GAAACGGTCT GATAAGAGAC ACCGGCATAC TCTGCGACAT CGTATAACGT
     6061 TACTGGTTTC ACATTCACCA CCCTGAATTG ACTCTCTTCC GGGCGCTATC ATGCCATACC
     6121 GCGAAAGGTT TTGCGCCATT CGATGGTGTC CGGGATCTCG ACGCTCTCCC TTATGCGACT
     6181 CCTGCATTAG G    
//
