# Supplementary material for: A combinatorial mutational map of active non-native protein kinases by deep learning guided sequence design
Source: bioRxiv preprint, doi:10.1101/2025.08.03.668353, version 1 (2025-08-03)
Supplement: DNA sequences [file 668353_file03.zip › dna_sequences/pJL1-sfGFP.gb]

LOCUS       p57_pJL1_sfGFP          2486 bp ds-DNA     circular     05-FEB-2023
DEFINITION  synthetic circular DNA
ACCESSION   .
VERSION     .
KEYWORDS    .
SOURCE      synthetic DNA construct
  ORGANISM  synthetic DNA construct
REFERENCE   1  (bases 1 to 2486)
  AUTHORS   .
  TITLE     Direct Submission
  JOURNAL   Exported Aug 31, 2020 from SnapGene Viewer 4.2.11
            http://www.snapgene.com
COMMENT     
COMMENT     ApEinfo:methylated:1
FEATURES             Location/Qualifiers
     rep_origin      17..605
                     /locus_tag="colE1"
                     /label=colE1
                     /ApEinfo_fwdcolor="#999999"
                     /ApEinfo_revcolor="#999999"
                     /ApEinfo_graphicformat="arrow_data {{0 1 2 0 0 -1} {} 0}
                     width 5 offset 0"
     misc_feature    164..164
                     /label=T to C reduces copy number
                     /ApEinfo_fwdcolor="#7eff74"
                     /ApEinfo_revcolor="#7eff74"
                     /ApEinfo_graphicformat="arrow_data {{0 1 2 0 0 -1} {} 0}
                     width 5 offset 0"
     primer_bind     387..408
                     /label=pJL1_LET_F
                     /ApEinfo_fwdcolor="#14c0bd"
                     /ApEinfo_revcolor="#4ec02b"
                     /ApEinfo_graphicformat="arrow_data {{0 1 2 0 0 -1} {} 0}
                     width 5 offset 0"
     misc_feature    423..712
                     /label=TWIST Padding Sequence
                     /ApEinfo_fwdcolor="#7eff74"
                     /ApEinfo_revcolor="#7eff74"
                     /ApEinfo_graphicformat="arrow_data {{0 1 2 0 0 -1} {} 0}
                     width 5 offset 0"
     promoter        633..651
                     /locus_tag="T7\prom"
                     /note="Geneious type: Promoter"
                     /note="/vntifkey=30"
                     /label=T7\prom
                     /ApEinfo_fwdcolor="#346ee0"
                     /ApEinfo_revcolor="#346ee0"
                     /ApEinfo_graphicformat="arrow_data {{0 1 2 0 0 -1} {} 0}
                     width 5 offset 0"
     primer_bind     complement(641..658)
                     /label=pJL1_colE1_seq
                     /ApEinfo_fwdcolor="#14c0bd"
                     /ApEinfo_revcolor="#4ec02b"
                     /ApEinfo_graphicformat="arrow_data {{0 1 2 0 0 -1} {} 0}
                     width 5 offset 0"
     primer_bind     complement(673..712)
                     /label=pJL1_R
                     /ApEinfo_fwdcolor="#14c0bd"
                     /ApEinfo_revcolor="#4ec02b"
                     /ApEinfo_graphicformat="arrow_data {{0 1 2 0 0 -1} {} 0}
                     width 5 offset 0"
     misc_feature    683..712
                     /label=pJL1_Gibson_5' of Gene
                     /ApEinfo_fwdcolor="#7eff74"
                     /ApEinfo_revcolor="#7eff74"
                     /ApEinfo_graphicformat="arrow_data {{0 1 2 0 0 -1} {} 0}
                     width 5 offset 0"
     RBS             683..705
                     /note="efficient ribosome binding site from bacteriophage
                     T7 gene 10 (Olins and Rangwala, 1989)"
                     /label=efficient ribosome binding site from bacteriophage
                     T7 gene 10 (Olins and Rangwala, 1989)
                     /ApEinfo_fwdcolor="cyan"
                     /ApEinfo_revcolor="cyan"
                     /ApEinfo_graphicformat="arrow_data {{0 1 2 0 0 -1} {} 0}
                     width 5 offset 0"
     CDS             713..1435
                     /codon_start=1
                     /locus_tag="sfGFP"
                     /note="/vntifkey=21"
                     /translation="MSKGEELFTGVVPILVELDGDVNGHKFSVRGEGEGDATIGKLTL
                     K
                     FICTTGKLPVPWPTLVTTLTYGVQCFSRYPDHMKRHDFFKSAMPEGYVQERTISFKDD
                     G
                     KYKTRAVVKFEGDTLVNRIELKGTDFKEDGNILGHKLEYNFNSHNVYITADKQKNGIK
                     A
                     NFTVRHNVEDGSVQLADHYQQNTPIGDGPVLLPDNHYLSTQTVLSKDPNEKGTRDHMV
                     L HEYVNAAGITWSHPQFEK"
                     /label=sfGFP
                     /ApEinfo_fwdcolor="#e9d024"
                     /ApEinfo_revcolor="#e9d024"
                     /ApEinfo_graphicformat="arrow_data {{0 1 2 0 0 -1} {} 0}
                     width 5 offset 0"
     CDS             1409..1432
                     /codon_start=1
                     /product="peptide that binds Strep-Tactin(R), an
                     engineered form of streptavidin"
                     /translation="WSHPQFEK"
                     /label=Strep-Tag II
                     /ApEinfo_fwdcolor="#e9d024"
                     /ApEinfo_revcolor="#e9d024"
                     /ApEinfo_graphicformat="arrow_data {{0 1 2 0 0 -1} {} 0}
                     width 5 offset 0"
     misc_feature    1436..1465
                     /label=pJL1_Gibson_3' of Gene
                     /ApEinfo_fwdcolor="#7eff74"
                     /ApEinfo_revcolor="#7eff74"
                     /ApEinfo_graphicformat="arrow_data {{0 1 2 0 0 -1} {} 0}
                     width 5 offset 0"
     primer_bind     1436..1450
                     /label=pJL1_F
                     /ApEinfo_fwdcolor="#14c0bd"
                     /ApEinfo_revcolor="#4ec02b"
                     /ApEinfo_graphicformat="arrow_data {{0 1 2 0 0 -1} {} 0}
                     width 5 offset 0"
     terminator      1501..1548
                     /note="transcription terminator for bacteriophage T7 RNA
                     polymerase"
                     /label=T7 terminator
                     /ApEinfo_fwdcolor="#9d1b1c"
                     /ApEinfo_revcolor="#9d1b1c"
                     /ApEinfo_graphicformat="arrow_data {{0 1 2 0 0 -1} {} 0}
                     width 5 offset 0"
     CDS             complement(1566..2381)
                     /codon_start=1
                     /locus_tag="kan2\marker"
                     /note="Geneious type: Marker"
                     /note="/vntifkey=21"
                     /translation="MSHIQRETSCSKPRLNSNMDADLYGYKWARDNVGQSGATIYRLY
                     G
                     KPDAPELFLKHGKGSVANDVTDEMVRLNWLTEFMPLPTIKHFIRTPDDAWLLTTAIPG
                     K
                     TAFQVLEEYPDSGENIVDALAVFLRRLHSIPVCNCPFNSDRVFRLAQAQSRMNNGLVD
                     A
                     SDFDDERNGWPVEQVWKEMHKLLPFSPDSVVTHGDFSLDNLIFDEGKLIGCIDVGRVG
                     I ADRYQDLAILWNCLGEFSPSLQKRLFQKYGIDNPDMNKLQFHLMLDEFF"
                     /label=kan2\marker
                     /ApEinfo_fwdcolor="#e9d024"
                     /ApEinfo_revcolor="#e9d024"
                     /ApEinfo_graphicformat="arrow_data {{0 1 2 0 0 -1} {} 0}
                     width 5 offset 0"
     primer_bind     complement(1778..1803)
                     /label=pJL1_LET_R
                     /ApEinfo_fwdcolor="#14c0bd"
                     /ApEinfo_revcolor="#4ec02b"
                     /ApEinfo_graphicformat="arrow_data {{0 1 2 0 0 -1} {} 0}
                     width 5 offset 0"
ORIGIN
        1 agatcaaagg atcttcttga gatccttttt ttctgcgcgt aatctgctgc ttgcaaacaa
       61 aaaaaccacc gctaccagcg gtggtttgtt tgccggatca agagctacca actctttttc
      121 cgaaggtaac tggcttcagc agagcgcaga taccaaatac tgttcttcta gtgtagccgt
      181 agttaggcca ccacttcaag aactctgtag caccgcctac atacctcgct ctgctaatcc
      241 tgttaccagt ggctgctgcc agtggcgata agtcgtgtct taccgggttg gactcaagac
      301 gatagttacc ggataaggcg cagcggtcgg gctgaacggg gggttcgtgc acacagccca
      361 gcttggagcg aacgacctac accgaactga gatacctaca gcgtgagcta tgagaaagcg
      421 ccacgcttcc cgaagggaga aaggcggaca ggtatccggt aagcggcagg gtcggaacag
      481 gagagcgcac gagggagctt ccagggggaa acgcctggta tctttatagt cctgtcgggt
      541 ttcgccacct ctgacttgag cgtcgatttt tgtgatgctc gtcagggggg cggagcctat
      601 ggaaaaacgc cagcaacgcg atcccgcgaa attaatacga ctcactatag ggagaccaca
      661 acggtttccc tctagaaata attttgttta actttaagaa ggagatatac atatgagcaa
      721 aggtgaagaa ctgtttaccg gcgttgtgcc gattctggtg gaactggatg gcgatgtgaa
      781 cggtcacaaa ttcagcgtgc gtggtgaagg tgaaggcgat gccacgattg gcaaactgac
      841 gctgaaattt atctgcacca ccggcaaact gccggtgccg tggccgacgc tggtgaccac
      901 cctgacctat ggcgttcagt gttttagtcg ctatccggat cacatgaaac gtcacgattt
      961 ctttaaatct gcaatgccgg aaggctatgt gcaggaacgt acgattagct ttaaagatga
     1021 tggcaaatat aaaacgcgcg ccgttgtgaa atttgaaggc gataccctgg tgaaccgcat
     1081 tgaactgaaa ggcacggatt ttaaagaaga tggcaatatc ctgggccata aactggaata
     1141 caactttaat agccataatg tttatattac ggcggataaa cagaaaaatg gcatcaaagc
     1201 gaattttacc gttcgccata acgttgaaga tggcagtgtg cagctggcag atcattatca
     1261 gcagaatacc ccgattggtg atggtccggt gctgctgccg gataatcatt atctgagcac
     1321 gcagaccgtt ctgtctaaag atccgaacga aaaaggcacg cgggaccaca tggttctgca
     1381 cgaatatgtg aatgcggcag gtattacgtg gagccatccg cagttcgaaa aataagtcga
     1441 ccggctgcta acaaagcccg aaaggaagct gagttggctg ctgccaccgc tgagcaataa
     1501 ctagcataac cccttggggc ctctaaacgg gtcttgaggg gttttttgct gaaagccaat
     1561 tctgattaga aaaactcatc gagcatcaaa tgaaactgca atttattcat atcaggatta
     1621 tcaataccat atttttgaaa aagccgtttc tgtaatgaag gagaaaactc accgaggcag
     1681 ttccatagga tggcaagatc ctggtatcgg tctgcgattc cgactcgtcc aacatcaata
     1741 caacctatta atttcccctc gtcaaaaata aggttatcaa gtgagaaatc accatgagtg
     1801 acgactgaat ccggtgagaa tggcaaaagc ttatgcattt ctttccagac ttgttcaaca
     1861 ggccagccat tacgctcgtc atcaaaatca ctcgcatcaa ccaaaccgtt attcattcgt
     1921 gattgcgcct gagcgagacg aaatacgcga tcgctgttaa aaggacaatt acaaacagga
     1981 atcgaatgca accggcgcag gaacactgcc agcgcatcaa caatattttc acctgaatca
     2041 ggatattctt ctaatacctg gaatgctgtt ttcccgggga tcgcagtggt gagtaaccat
     2101 gcatcatcag gagtacggat aaaatgcttg atggtcggaa gaggcataaa ttccgtcagc
     2161 cagtttagtc tgaccatctc atctgtaaca tcattggcaa cgctaccttt gccatgtttc
     2221 agaaacaact ctggcgcatc gggcttccca tacaatcgat agattgtcgc acctgattgc
     2281 ccgacattat cgcgagccca tttataccca tataaatcag catccatgtt ggaatttaat
     2341 cgcggcttcg agcaagacgt ttcccgttga atatggctca taacacccct tgtattactg
     2401 tttatgtaag cagacagttt tattgttcat gatgatatat ttttatcttg tgcaatgtaa
     2461 catcagagat tttgagacac aacgtg   
//
