# Supplementary material for: A combinatorial mutational map of active non-native protein kinases by deep learning guided sequence design
Source: bioRxiv preprint, doi:10.1101/2025.08.03.668353, version 1 (2025-08-03)
Supplement: DNA sequences [file 668353_file03.zip › dna_sequences/Linear_pJL1-EphB1.ape]

LOCUS       New_DNA                 1550 bp    DNA        linear       25-MAR-2024
DEFINITION  .
ACCESSION   
VERSION     
SOURCE      .
  ORGANISM  .
COMMENT     
COMMENT     ApEinfo:methylated:1
FEATURES             Location/Qualifiers
     primer_bind     314..333
                     /PCR_conditions="primer
                     sequence:gtgaattg<TAATACGACTCACTATAGGG"
                     /locus_tag="T7"
                     /label="T7"
                     /ApEinfo_label="T7"
                     /ApEinfo_fwdcolor="cyan"
                     /ApEinfo_revcolor="green"
                     /ApEinfo_graphicformat="arrow_data {{0 0.5 0 1 2 0 0 -1 0
                     -0.5} {0 .5 .1 .5 .1 -.5 0 -.5} 0} width 5 offset 0"
     promoter        314..332
                     /locus_tag="T7 promoter 4/14/23"
                     /label="T7 promoter 4/14/23"
                     /ApEinfo_label="T7 promoter 4/14/23"
                     /ApEinfo_fwdcolor="#346ee0"
                     /ApEinfo_revcolor="#346ee0"
                     /ApEinfo_graphicformat="arrow_data {{0 0.5 0 1 2 0 0 -1 0
                     -0.5} {0 .5 .1 .5 .1 -.5 0 -.5} 0} width 5 offset 0"
     regulatory      1416..1463
                     /regulatory_class="terminator"
                     /locus_tag="T7 terminator 4/14/23"
                     /label="T7 terminator 4/14/23"
                     /ApEinfo_label="T7 terminator 4/14/23"
                     /ApEinfo_fwdcolor="#b00f3d"
                     /ApEinfo_revcolor="#b00f3d"
                     /ApEinfo_graphicformat="arrow_data {{0 0.5 0 1 2 0 0 -1 0
                     -0.5} {0 .5 .1 .5 .1 -.5 0 -.5} 0} width 5 offset 0"
     CDS             406..435
                     /locus_tag="10xHis"
                     /label="10xHis"
                     /ApEinfo_label="10xHis"
                     /ApEinfo_fwdcolor="#41FF00"
                     /ApEinfo_revcolor="#41FF00"
                     /ApEinfo_graphicformat="arrow_data {{0 0.5 0 1 2 0 0 -1 0
                     -0.5} {0 .5 .1 .5 .1 -.5 0 -.5} 0} width 5 offset 0"
     misc_feature    436..456
                     /locus_tag="TEV site"
                     /label="TEV site"
                     /ApEinfo_label="TEV site"
                     /ApEinfo_fwdcolor="#47acff"
                     /ApEinfo_revcolor="green"
                     /ApEinfo_graphicformat="arrow_data {{0 0.5 0 1 2 0 0 -1 0
                     -0.5} {0 .5 .1 .5 .1 -.5 0 -.5} 0} width 5 offset 0"
     misc_feature    463..1350
                     /locus_tag="WT ephb1"
                     /label="WT ephb1"
                     /ApEinfo_label="WT ephb1"
                     /ApEinfo_fwdcolor="cyan"
                     /ApEinfo_revcolor="green"
                     /ApEinfo_graphicformat="arrow_data {{0 0.5 0 1 2 0 0 -1 0
                     -0.5} {0 .5 .1 .5 .1 -.5 0 -.5} 0} width 5 offset 0"
ORIGIN
        1 GCAGCGGTCG GGCTGAACGG GGGGTTCGTG CACACAGCCC AGCTTGGAGC GAACGACCTA
       61 CACCGAACTG AGATACCTAC AGCGTGAGCT ATGAGAAAGC GCCACGCTTC CCGAAGGGAG
      121 AAAGGCGGAC AGGTATCCGG TAAGCGGCAG GGTCGGAACA GGAGAGCGCA CGAGGGAGCT
      181 TCCAGGGGGA AACGCCTGGT ATCTTTATAG TCCTGTCGGG TTTCGCCACC TCTGACTTGA
      241 GCGTCGATTT TTGTGATGCT CGTCAGGGGG GCGGAGCCTA TGGAAAAACG CCAGCAACGC
      301 GATCCCGCGA AATTAATACG ACTCACTATA GGGAGACCAC AACGGTTTCC CTCTAGAAAT
      361 AATTTTGTTT AACTTTAAGA AGGAGATATA CATATGAAAT CAAGTCACCA CCATCATCAT
      421 CACCATCATC ATCATGAAAA TCTGTATTTT CAGTCAAACG CTGATCCTAA CGAGGCCGTC
      481 CGCGAATTTG CGAAGGAGAT AGATGTATCC TTCGTCAAGA TTGAGGAAGT TATCGGGGCG
      541 GGTGAGTTTG GGGAGGTCTA CAAAGGCCGT TTAAAGCTGC CCGGAAAACG TGAAATTTAC
      601 GTGGCTATTA AAACTTTAAA AGCCGGATAT TCCGAGAAAC AGCGACGCGA CTTTTTATCC
      661 GAGGCTTCTA TCATGGGACA ATTCGATCAT CCGAATATTA TACGACTCGA AGGTGTGGTA
      721 ACAAAATCAC GTCCAGTTAT GATTATCACC GAATTTATGG AGAACGGTGC CTTAGACAGT
      781 TTTCTGAGAC AGAATGATGG TCAGTTCACT GTTATTCAAC TCGTCGGAAT GCTGCGTGGT
      841 ATTGCAGCCG GTATGAAATA TCTGGCCGAA ATGAACTACG TCCATCGTGA CCTGGCAGCA
      901 AGAAACATTT TAGTTAATAG CAACCTTGTG TGCAAGGTAT CAGACTTCGG ACTGTCGCGT
      961 TATTTACAGG ACGATACCTC TGATCCGACA TACACGTCAT CTTTAGGAGG CAAGATCCCG
     1021 GTGCGATGGA CCGCTCCAGA AGCGATTGCG TACCGCAAGT TCACCTCAGC GTCCGACGTG
     1081 TGGAGTTACG GCATCGTGAT GTGGGAGGTG ATGTCATTTG GGGAGCGACC ATATTGGGAC
     1141 ATGTCAAATC AGGATGTAAT TAACGCGATA GAGCAGGATT ATCGTCTTCC CCCACCAATG
     1201 GATTGCCCCG CGGCGTTGCA TCAATTGATG CTGGATTGTT GGCAAAAAGA CCGTAATTCG
     1261 CGTCCGCGCT TCGCAGAAAT AGTGAATACA CTGGATAAAA TGATTCGTAA TCCAGCCAGT
     1321 CTTAAAACGG TAGCAACGAT AACCGCTTAA GTCGACCGGC TGCTAACAAA GCCCGAAAGG
     1381 AAGCTGAGTT GGCTGCTGCC ACCGCTGAGC AATAACTAGC ATAACCCCTT GGGGCCTCTA
     1441 AACGGGTCTT GAGGGGTTTT TTGCTGAAAG CCAATTCTGA TTAGAAAAAC TCATCGAGCA
     1501 TCAAATGAAA CTGCAATTTA TTCATATCAG GATTATCAAT ACCATATTTT 
//
