# Supplementary material for: A combinatorial mutational map of active non-native protein kinases by deep learning guided sequence design
Source: bioRxiv preprint, doi:10.1101/2025.08.03.668353, version 1 (2025-08-03)
Supplement: DNA sequences [file 668353_file03.zip › dna_sequences/pCDF-PTP1b.ape]

LOCUS       1_pCDF_1b_Sequen        4290 bp    DNA        circular     24-APR-2024
DEFINITION  .
ACCESSION   .
VERSION     .
KEYWORDS    .
SOURCE      .
  ORGANISM  . .
COMMENT     Annotated with pLannotate v1.2.0
COMMENT     
COMMENT     ApEinfo:methylated:1
FEATURES             Location/Qualifiers
     CDS             complement(1189..1980)
                     /note="pLannotate"
                     /database="snapgene"
                     /identity="100.0"
                     /match_length="100.0"
                     /fragment="False"
                     /other="CDS"
                     /locus_tag="SmR"
                     /label="SmR"
                     /ApEinfo_label="SmR"
                     /ApEinfo_fwdcolor="#e9d024"
                     /ApEinfo_revcolor="#e9d024"
                     /ApEinfo_graphicformat="arrow_data {{0 0.5 0 1 2 0 0 -1 0
                     -0.5} {0 .5 .1 .5 .1 -.5 0 -.5} 0} width 5 offset 0"
     rep_origin      complement(2120..2858)
                     /note="pLannotate"
                     /database="snapgene"
                     /identity="100.0"
                     /match_length="100.0"
                     /fragment="False"
                     /other="rep_origin"
                     /locus_tag="CloDF13 ori"
                     /label="CloDF13 ori"
                     /ApEinfo_label="CloDF13 ori"
                     /ApEinfo_fwdcolor="#999999"
                     /ApEinfo_revcolor="#999999"
                     /ApEinfo_graphicformat="arrow_data {{0 0.5 0 1 2 0 0 -1 0
                     -0.5} {0 .5 .1 .5 .1 -.5 0 -.5} 0} width 5 offset 0"
     misc_feature    71..937
                     /locus_tag="ptp1b"
                     /label="ptp1b"
                     /ApEinfo_label="ptp1b"
                     /ApEinfo_fwdcolor="#45446a"
                     /ApEinfo_revcolor="green"
                     /ApEinfo_graphicformat="arrow_data {{0 0.5 0 1 2 0 0 -1 0
                     -0.5} {0 .5 .1 .5 .1 -.5 0 -.5} 0} width 5 offset 0"
     CDS             complement(3068..4150)
                     /note="pLannotate"
                     /database="snapgene"
                     /identity="99.8"
                     /match_length="100.0"
                     /fragment="False"
                     /other="CDS"
                     /locus_tag="lacI"
                     /label="lacI"
                     /ApEinfo_label="lacI"
                     /ApEinfo_fwdcolor="#e9d024"
                     /ApEinfo_revcolor="#e9d024"
                     /ApEinfo_graphicformat="arrow_data {{0 0.5 0 1 2 0 0 -1 0
                     -0.5} {0 .5 .1 .5 .1 -.5 0 -.5} 0} width 5 offset 0"
     promoter        complement(1981..2072)
                     /note="pLannotate"
                     /database="snapgene"
                     /identity="100.0"
                     /match_length="100.0"
                     /fragment="False"
                     /other="promoter"
                     /locus_tag="AmpR promoter"
                     /label="AmpR promoter"
                     /ApEinfo_label="AmpR promoter"
                     /ApEinfo_fwdcolor="#346ee0"
                     /ApEinfo_revcolor="#346ee0"
                     /ApEinfo_graphicformat="arrow_data {{0 0.5 0 1 2 0 0 -1 0
                     -0.5} {0 .5 .1 .5 .1 -.5 0 -.5} 0} width 5 offset 0"
     promoter        complement(4151..4228)
                     /note="pLannotate"
                     /database="snapgene"
                     /identity="100.0"
                     /match_length="100.0"
                     /fragment="False"
                     /other="promoter"
                     /locus_tag="lacI promoter"
                     /label="lacI promoter"
                     /ApEinfo_label="lacI promoter"
                     /ApEinfo_fwdcolor="#346ee0"
                     /ApEinfo_revcolor="#346ee0"
                     /ApEinfo_graphicformat="arrow_data {{0 0.5 0 1 2 0 0 -1 0
                     -0.5} {0 .5 .1 .5 .1 -.5 0 -.5} 0} width 5 offset 0"
     terminator      971..1018
                     /note="pLannotate"
                     /database="snapgene"
                     /identity="100.0"
                     /match_length="100.0"
                     /fragment="False"
                     /other="terminator"
                     /locus_tag="T7 terminator"
                     /label="T7 terminator"
                     /ApEinfo_label="T7 terminator"
                     /ApEinfo_fwdcolor="#9d1b1c"
                     /ApEinfo_revcolor="#9d1b1c"
                     /ApEinfo_graphicformat="arrow_data {{0 0.5 0 1 2 0 0 -1 0
                     -0.5} {0 .5 .1 .5 .1 -.5 0 -.5} 0} width 5 offset 0"
     protein_bind    3..27
                     /note="pLannotate"
                     /database="snapgene"
                     /identity="100.0"
                     /match_length="100.0"
                     /fragment="False"
                     /other="protein_bind"
                     /locus_tag="lac operator"
                     /label="lac operator"
                     /ApEinfo_label="lac operator"
                     /ApEinfo_fwdcolor="#00DF87"
                     /ApEinfo_revcolor="#00DF87"
                     /ApEinfo_graphicformat="arrow_data {{0 0.5 0 1 2 0 0 -1 0
                     -0.5} {0 .5 .1 .5 .1 -.5 0 -.5} 0} width 5 offset 0"
     promoter        join(4274..4290,1..2)
                     /note="pLannotate"
                     /database="snapgene"
                     /identity="100.0"
                     /match_length="100.0"
                     /fragment="False"
                     /other="promoter"
                     /locus_tag="T7 promoter"
                     /label="T7 promoter"
                     /ApEinfo_label="T7 promoter"
                     /ApEinfo_fwdcolor="#346ee0"
                     /ApEinfo_revcolor="#346ee0"
                     /ApEinfo_graphicformat="arrow_data {{0 0.5 0 1 2 0 0 -1 0
                     -0.5} {0 .5 .1 .5 .1 -.5 0 -.5} 0} width 5 offset 0"
     RBS             42..64
                     /note="pLannotate"
                     /database="snapgene"
                     /identity="95.7"
                     /match_length="100.0"
                     /fragment="False"
                     /other="RBS"
                     /locus_tag="RBS"
                     /label="RBS"
                     /ApEinfo_label="RBS"
                     /ApEinfo_fwdcolor="cyan"
                     /ApEinfo_revcolor="cyan"
                     /ApEinfo_graphicformat="arrow_data {{0 0.5 0 1 2 0 0 -1 0
                     -0.5} {0 .5 .1 .5 .1 -.5 0 -.5} 0} width 5 offset 0"
     protein_bind    complement(3034..3055)
                     /note="pLannotate"
                     /database="snapgene"
                     /identity="95.5"
                     /match_length="100.0"
                     /fragment="False"
                     /other="protein_bind"
                     /locus_tag="CAP binding site"
                     /label="CAP binding site"
                     /ApEinfo_label="CAP binding site"
                     /ApEinfo_fwdcolor="#00D95A"
                     /ApEinfo_revcolor="#00D95A"
                     /ApEinfo_graphicformat="arrow_data {{0 0.5 0 1 2 0 0 -1 0
                     -0.5} {0 .5 .1 .5 .1 -.5 0 -.5} 0} width 5 offset 0"
     CDS             complement(2955..3019)
                     /note="pLannotate"
                     /database="snapgene"
                     /identity="100.0"
                     /match_length="5.5"
                     /fragment="True"
                     /other="CDS"
                     /locus_tag="TcR (fragment)"
                     /label="TcR (fragment)"
                     /ApEinfo_label="TcR (fragment)"
                     /ApEinfo_fwdcolor="#e9d024"
                     /ApEinfo_revcolor="#e9d024"
                     /ApEinfo_graphicformat="arrow_data {{0 0.5 0 1 2 0 0 -1 0
                     -0.5} {0 .5 .1 .5 .1 -.5 0 -.5} 0} width 5 offset 0"
     CDS             946..963
                     /note="pLannotate"
                     /database="snapgene"
                     /identity="100.0"
                     /match_length="14.3"
                     /fragment="True"
                     /other="CDS"
                     /locus_tag="SET1 (fragment)"
                     /label="SET1 (fragment)"
                     /ApEinfo_label="SET1 (fragment)"
                     /ApEinfo_fwdcolor="#e9d024"
                     /ApEinfo_revcolor="#e9d024"
                     /ApEinfo_graphicformat="arrow_data {{0 0.5 0 1 2 0 0 -1 0
                     -0.5} {0 .5 .1 .5 .1 -.5 0 -.5} 0} width 5 offset 0"
     CDS             complement(4236..4271)
                     /note="pLannotate"
                     /database="snapgene"
                     /identity="100.0"
                     /match_length="3.0"
                     /fragment="True"
                     /other="CDS"
                     /locus_tag="TcR (fragment)(1)"
                     /label="TcR (fragment)(1)"
                     /ApEinfo_label="TcR (fragment)"
                     /ApEinfo_fwdcolor="#e9d024"
                     /ApEinfo_revcolor="#e9d024"
                     /ApEinfo_graphicformat="arrow_data {{0 0.5 0 1 2 0 0 -1 0
                     -0.5} {0 .5 .1 .5 .1 -.5 0 -.5} 0} width 5 offset 0"
ORIGIN
        1 ggggaattgt gagcggataa caattcccct gtagaaataa ttttgtttaa ctttaataag
       61 gagatatacc ATGGAAATGG AGAAAGAATT CGAACAGATA GACAAGTCCG GCTCCTGGGC
      121 AGCAATCTAT CAAGATATTC GTCACGAAGC CAGCGATTTC CCGTGTCGTG TGGCGAAATT
      181 ACCGAAAAAC AAAAATCGCA ACAGATATCG TGATGTCAGC CCGTTTGATC ATAGTAGAAT
      241 CAAACTGCAT CAAGAGGATA ATGATTATAT CAACGCGAGC TTGATCAAAA TGGAAGAAGC
      301 TCAGCGCTCG TACATTTTAA CGCAGGGACC GTTGCCGAAC ACCTGCGGCC ACTTTTGGGA
      361 GATGGTATGG GAACAGAAAA GTCGCGGTGT GGTAATGTTA AATCGTGTCA TGGAGAAGGG
      421 TAGTTTAAAG TGTGCACAGT ACTGGCCTCA GAAAGAGGAA AAAGAAATGA TCTTTGAAGA
      481 TACGAACTTG AAATTAACCC TGATTTCCGA AGATATAAAA TCATATTATA CCGTTCGCCA
      541 ACTGGAATTA GAAAACCTCA CTACCCAGGA AACCCGGGAA ATCCTGCATT TTCATTACAC
      601 CACTTGGCCT GACTTTGGCG TGCCGGAGTC ACCTGCAAGC TTTCTGAACT TCCTGTTTAA
      661 AGTACGAGAA AGCGGCTCTC TTTCACCGGA ACACGGACCA GTGGTAGTTC ATTGCAGCGC
      721 TGGGATAGGA AGATCCGGCA CATTCTGCCT GGCCGATACC TGCTTACTGC TGATGGATAA
      781 AAGAAAGGAT CCAAGCAGCG TCGATATTAA AAAAGTCTTG TTGGAAATGA GAAAGTTTCG
      841 CATGGGGCTG ATACAGACGG CAGATCAGCT GAGATTTAGC TATCTGGCAG TTATTGAGGG
      901 CGCAAAATTC ATTATGGGGG ATTCAAGTGT TCAGTAAtta acctaggctg ctgccaccgc
      961 tgagcaataa ctagcataac cccttggggc ctctaaacgg gtcttgaggg gttttttgct
     1021 gaaacctcag gcatttgaga agcacacggt cacactgctt ccggtagtca ataaaccggt
     1081 aaaccagcaa tagacataag cggctattta acgaccctgc cctgaaccga cgaccgggtc
     1141 atcgtggccg gatcttgcgg cccctcggct tgaacgaatt gttagacatt atttgccgac
     1201 taccttggtg atctcgcctt tcacgtagtg gacaaattct tccaactgat ctgcgcgcga
     1261 ggccaagcga tcttcttctt gtccaagata agcctgtcta gcttcaagta tgacgggctg
     1321 atactgggcc ggcaggcgct ccattgccca gtcggcagcg acatccttcg gcgcgatttt
     1381 gccggttact gcgctgtacc aaatgcggga caacgtaagc actacatttc gctcatcgcc
     1441 agcccagtcg ggcggcgagt tccatagcgt taaggtttca tttagcgcct caaatagatc
     1501 ctgttcagga accggatcaa agagttcctc cgccgctgga cctaccaagg caacgctatg
     1561 ttctcttgct tttgtcagca agatagccag atcaatgtcg atcgtggctg gctcgaagat
     1621 acctgcaaga atgtcattgc gctgccattc tccaaattgc agttcgcgct tagctggata
     1681 acgccacgga atgatgtcgt cgtgcacaac aatggtgact tctacagcgc ggagaatctc
     1741 gctctctcca ggggaagccg aagtttccaa aaggtcgttg atcaaagctc gccgcgttgt
     1801 ttcatcaagc cttacggtca ccgtaaccag caaatcaata tcactgtgtg gcttcaggcc
     1861 gccatccact gcggagccgt acaaatgtac ggccagcaac gtcggttcga gatggcgctc
     1921 gatgacgcca actacctctg atagttgagt cgatacttcg gcgatcaccg cttccctcat
     1981 actcttcctt tttcaatatt attgaagcat ttatcagggt tattgtctca tgagcggata
     2041 catatttgaa tgtatttaga aaaataaaca aatagctagc tcactcggtc gctacgctcc
     2101 gggcgtgaga ctgcggcggg cgctgcggac acatacaaag ttacccacag attccgtgga
     2161 taagcagggg actaacatgt gaggcaaaac agcagggccg cgccggtggc gtttttccat
     2221 aggctccgcc ctcctgccag agttcacata aacagacgct tttccggtgc atctgtggga
     2281 gccgtgaggc tcaaccatga atctgacagt acgggcgaaa cccgacagga cttaaagatc
     2341 cccaccgttt ccggcgggtc gctccctctt gcgctctcct gttccgaccc tgccgtttac
     2401 cggatacctg ttccgccttt ctcccttacg ggaagtgtgg cgctttctca tagctcacac
     2461 actggtatct cggctcggtg taggtcgttc gctccaagct gggctgtaag caagaactcc
     2521 ccgttcagcc cgactgctgc gccttatccg gtaactgttc acttgagtcc aacccggaaa
     2581 agcacggtaa aacgccactg gcagcagcca ttggtaactg ggagttcgca gaggatttgt
     2641 ttagctaaac acgcggttgc tcttgaagtg tgcgccaaag tccggctaca ctggaaggac
     2701 agatttggtt gctgtgctct gcgaaagcca gttaccacgg ttaagcagtt ccccaactga
     2761 cttaaccttc gatcaaacca cctccccagg tggttttttc gtttacaggg caaaagatta
     2821 cgcgcagaaa aaaaggatct caagaagatc ctttgatctt ttctactgaa ccgctctaga
     2881 tttcagtgca atttatctct tcaaatgtag cacctgaagt cagccccata cgatataagt
     2941 tgtaattctc atgttagtca tgccccgcgc ccaccggaag gagctgactg ggttgaaggc
     3001 tctcaagggc atcggtcgag atcccggtgc ctaatgagtg agctaactta cattaattgc
     3061 gttgcgctca ctgcccgctt tccagtcggg aaacctgtcg tgccagctgc attaatgaat
     3121 cggccaacgc gcggggagag gcggtttgcg tattgggcgc cagggtggtt tttcttttca
     3181 ccagtgagac gggcaacagc tgattgccct tcaccgcctg gccctgagag agttgcagca
     3241 agcggtccac gctggtttgc cccagcaggc gaaaatcctg tttgatggtg gttaacggcg
     3301 ggatataaca tgagctgtct tcggtatcgt cgtatcccac taccgagatg tccgcaccaa
     3361 cgcgcagccc ggactcggta atggcgcgca ttgcgcccag cgccatctga tcgttggcaa
     3421 ccagcatcgc agtgggaacg atgccctcat tcagcatttg catggtttgt tgaaaaccgg
     3481 acatggcact ccagtcgcct tcccgttccg ctatcggctg aatttgattg cgagtgagat
     3541 atttatgcca gccagccaga cgcagacgcg ccgagacaga acttaatggg cccgctaaca
     3601 gcgcgatttg ctggtgaccc aatgcgacca gatgctccac gcccagtcgc gtaccgtctt
     3661 catgggagaa aataatactg ttgatgggtg tctggtcaga gacatcaaga aataacgccg
     3721 gaacattagt gcaggcagct tccacagcaa tggcatcctg gtcatccagc ggatagttaa
     3781 tgatcagccc actgacgcgt tgcgcgagaa gattgtgcac cgccgcttta caggcttcga
     3841 cgccgcttcg ttctaccatc gacaccacca cgctggcacc cagttgatcg gcgcgagatt
     3901 taatcgccgc gacaatttgc gacggcgcgt gcagggccag actggaggtg gcaacgccaa
     3961 tcagcaacga ctgtttgccc gccagttgtt gtgccacgcg gttgggaatg taattcagct
     4021 ccgccatcgc cgcttccact ttttcccgcg ttttcgcaga aacgtggctg gcctggttca
     4081 ccacgcggga aacggtctga taagagacac cggcatactc tgcgacatcg tataacgtta
     4141 ctggtttcac attcaccacc ctgaattgac tctcttccgg gcgctatcat gccataccgc
     4201 gaaaggtttt gcgccattcg atggtgtccg ggatctcgac gctctccctt atgcgactcc
     4261 tgcattagga aattaatacg actcactata   
//
